Addgene plasmid #60967: pT7-gRNA:Tyr (wild)
Purpose: Expression vector of rat Tyr (wild) guide RNA
Depositing lab: Tomoji Mashimo. Depositing organization: Kyoto University, Graduate School of Medicine. Publication: Allele-specific genome editing and correction of disease-associated phenotypes in rats using the CRISPR-Cas platform. Yoshimi K, Kaneko T, Voigt B, Mashimo T. Nat Commun. 2014 Jun 26;5:4240. doi: 10.1038/ncomms5240. PubMed 24967838.
Backbone
  Vector backbone: DR274
  Backbone size w/o insert (bp): 2147
  Vector type: CRISPR
Growth in bacteria
  Bacterial resistance: Kanamycin, 50 μg/mL
  Growth temperature: 37°C
  Growth strain: DH5alpha
  Copy number: Unknown
Gene/Insert
  Gene/Insert name: Tyrosinase gRNA (alt names: wild; C)
  Species: R. norvegicus (rat)
  Insert size (bp): 20
Terms and licenses: Academic/Nonprofit Terms; Industry Terms: Not Available to Industry
Depositor comments: Targets a mutation 896G>A in exon 2 of the Tyr gene resulting in an Arg299His missense mutation
How to cite: pT7-gRNA:Tyr (wild) was a gift from Tomoji Mashimo (Addgene plasmid # 60967 ; http://n2t.net/addgene:60967 ; RRID:Addgene_60967)
