[The description below was written by a language model from this plasmid's Addgene catalogue record.]
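Description:
pT7-gRNA:Tyr (wild) is a small bacterial CRISPR plasmid built on the DR274 backbone (about 2.1 kb without insert) and carrying a guide RNA directed against the rat (Rattus norvegicus) tyrosinase gene, Tyr. It is maintained in standard E. coli cloning strains under kanamycin selection. The record gives no feature table and does not state the origin of replication or the copy number. The insert is only 20 bp, corresponding to the target-specific spacer of the guide RNA. As the plasmid name indicates, the guide is placed under a T7 promoter. This arrangement is generally used as a template for in vitro transcription of guide RNA rather than for expression inside mammalian cells, although the record itself calls the plasmid simply an expression vector for the guide and does not list the scaffold or promoter as annotated features.

The spacer targets the site in exon 2 of Tyr where an 896G>A substitution produces the Arg299His missense change. The "wild" designation (alternative name "C") suggests that this version matches the wild-type allele at that position rather than the mutant one, although the depositor comment words it as targeting the mutation. This fits the associated work on allele-specific genome editing and correction of disease-associated phenotypes in rats with the CRISPR-Cas system, where guides that distinguish a single nucleotide difference are used to cut one allele selectively. The plasmid encodes no Cas9, so the nuclease must be supplied separately.
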