>Addgene plasmid #60967 | pT7-gRNA:Tyr (wild) | depositor partial sequence | sequence record 98461 | gRNA target sequence
TTTCCAGGATTACGTAATAG
