>Addgene plasmid #60967 | pT7-gRNA:Tyr (wild) | addgene partial sequence | sequence record 100196 | Kan-R 5'-ATCGCGAGCCCATTTATACC-3'
TCCATGTTGGAATTTAATCGCGGCTTCAAGCAAGACGTTTCCCGTTGAATATGGCTCATTTTAGCTTCCT
TAGCTCCTGAAAATCTCGATAACTCAAAAAATACGCCCGGTAGTGATCTTATTTCATTATGGTGAAAGTT
GGAACCTCTTACGTGCCGATCAAGTCAAAAGCCTCCGGTCGGAGGCTTTTGACTTTCTGCTATGGAGGTC
AGGTATGATTTAAATGGTCAGTATTGAGCCTCAGGAAACAGCTATGACATCAAGCTGACTAGATAATCTA
GCTGATCGTGGACCGATCATACGTATAATGCCGTAAGATCACGGGTCGCAGCACAGCTCGCGGTCCAGTA
GTGATCGACACTGCTCGATCCGCTCGCACCGCTAGCTAATACGACTCACTATAGGTTTCCAGGATTACGT
AATAGGTTTTAGAGCTAGAAATAGCAAGTTAAAATAAGGCTAGTCCGTTATCAACTTGAAAAAGTGGCAC
CGAGTCGGTGCTTTTAAAAAGCTTGGATCGACGAGAGCAGCGCGACTGGATCTGTCGCCCGTCTCAAACG
CAACCCTCCGGCGGTCGCATATCATTCAGGACGAGCCTCAGACTCCAGCGTAACTGGACTGCAATCAACT
CACTGGCTCACCTTCCGGTCCACGATCAGCTAGAATCAAGCTGACTAGATAAACTGGCCGTCGTTTTACA
CGGGTGGGCCTTTCTTCGGTAGAAAATCAAAGGATCTTCTTGAGATCCTTTTTTTCTGCGCGTAATCTGC
TGCTTGCAAACAAAAAAACCACCGCTACCAGCGGTGGTTTGTTTGCCGGATCAAGAGCTACCAACTCTTT
TTCCGAGGTAACTGGCTTCAGCAGAGCGCAGATACCAAATACTGTTCTTCTAGTGTAGCCGTAGTTAGGC
CACCACTT
