>Addgene plasmid #60967 | pT7-gRNA:Tyr (wild) | addgene partial sequence | sequence record 100197 | pBR322ori-3 5'-tttgtttgcaagcagcagat-3'
GGATCTCAAGAAGATCCTTTGATTTTCTACCGAAGAAAGGCCCACCCGTGTAAAACGACGGCCAGTTTAT
CTAGTCAGCTTGATTCTAGCTGATCGTGGACCGGAAGGTGAGCCAGTGAGTTGATTGCAGTCCAGTTACG
CTGGAGTCTGAGGCTCGTCCTGAATGATATGCGACCGCCGGAGGGTTGCGTTTGAGACGGGCGACAGATC
CAGTCGCGCTGCTCTCGTCGATCCAAGCTTTTTAAAAGCACCGACTCGGTGCCACTTTTTCAAGTTGATA
ACGGACTAGCCTTATTTTAACTTGCTATTTCTAGCTCTAAAACCTATTACGTAATCCTGGAAACCTATAG
TGAGTCGTATTAGCTAGCGGTGCGAGCGGATCGAGCAGTGTCGATCACTACTGGACCGCGAGCTGTGCTG
CGACCCGTGATCTTACGGCATTATACGTATGATCGGTCCACGATCAGCTAGATTATCTAGTCAGCTTGAT
GTCATAGCTGTTTCCTGAGGCTCAATACTGACCATTTAAATCATACCTGACCTCCATAGCAGAAAGTCAA
AAGCCTCCGACCGGAGGCTTTTGACTTGATCGGCACGTAAGAGGTTCCAACTTTCACCATAATGAAATAA
GATCACTACCGGGCGTATTTTTTGAGTTATCGAGATTTTCAGGAGCTAAGGAAGCTAAAATGAGCCATAT
TCAACGGGAAACGTCTTGCTTGAAGCCGCGATTAAATTCCAACATGGATGCTGATTTATATGGGTATAAA
TGGGCTCGCGATAATGTCGGGCAATCAGGTGCGACAATCTATCGATTGTATGGGAAGCCCGATGCGCCAG
AGTTGTTTCTGAAACATGGCAAAGGTAGCGTTGCCAATGATGTTACAGATGAGATGGTCAGGCTAAACTG
GCTG
